Addgene plasmid #37041: pBabe-puro-Smad4-Flag
Depositing lab: Sam Thiagalingam. Depositing organization: Boston University Medical Campus. Publication: Smad4 inactivation promotes malignancy and drug resistance of colon cancer. Papageorgis P, Cheng K, Ozturk S, Gong Y, Lambert AW, Abdolmaleky HM, Zhou JR, Thiagalingam S. Cancer Res. 2011 Feb 1;71(3):998-1008. Epub 2011 Jan 18. 10.1158/0008-5472.CAN-09-3269 PubMed 21245094.
Backbone
  Vector backbone: pBabe-puro
  Backbone manufacturer: Weinberg Lab
  Backbone size w/o insert (bp): 5169
  Total vector size (bp): 7000
  Vector type: Mammalian Expression, Retroviral
  Selectable markers: Puromycin
Growth in bacteria
  Bacterial resistance: Ampicillin, 100 μg/mL
  Growth temperature: 37°C
  Growth strain: DH5alpha
  Copy number: High Copy
Gene/Insert
  Gene/Insert name: Smad4
  Species: H. sapiens (human)
  Insert size (bp): 1700
  Entrez Gene: SMAD4 (a.k.a. DPC4, JIP, MADH4, MYHRS)
  Promoter: 5'LTR
  Tag / fusion protein: Flag (N terminal on insert)
  Cloning method: Restriction Enzyme; 5′ cloning site SnaBI (destroyed during cloning); 3′ cloning site SnaBI (destroyed during cloning)
  Sequencing primers: 5′ pBABE5'; 3′ pBABE3'
Resource information
  A portion of this plasmid was derived from a plasmid made by: Dr. Joan Massague, Memorial Sloan Kettering
Terms and licenses: Academic/Nonprofit Terms; Industry Terms: Not Available to Industry
Depositor comments: Insert was blunt-ended and ligated into SnaBI-digested pBabe-puro vector
How to cite: pBabe-puro-Smad4-Flag was a gift from Sam Thiagalingam (Addgene plasmid # 37041 ; http://n2t.net/addgene:37041 ; RRID:Addgene_37041)
