[The description below was written by a language model from this plasmid's Addgene catalogue record.]
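Description:
pBabe-puro-Smad4-Flag is a retroviral mammalian expression plasmid built on the pBabe-puro backbone (about 5.2 kb), giving a total construct of roughly 7 kb. It is maintained in E. coli as a high-copy plasmid under ampicillin selection. In mammalian cells, it carries a puromycin resistance marker so that stably transduced populations can be selected. As a retroviral vector, its LTR-flanked region is intended to be packaged into viral particles in a suitable packaging cell line, delivered to target cells by infection and integrated into the host genome. No feature table is supplied, so details such as the packaging signal, the promoter driving the puromycin marker and the bacterial origin are not listed explicitly.

The payload is an approximately 1.7 kb human SMAD4 (also known as DPC4 or MADH4) coding insert, transcribed from the 5' LTR. It carries a Flag epitope recorded as N-terminal on the insert, which allows the exogenous protein to be detected or immunoprecipitated with anti-Flag antibodies. The insert was blunt-ended and ligated into the SnaBI-cut vector, so both cloning sites were destroyed and the fragment cannot be released with that enzyme. Part of the plasmid derives from an earlier construct made in another laboratory.

SMAD4 is the common mediator Smad of TGF-β/BMP signalling and a tumour suppressor often lost in gastrointestinal cancers. The associated publication concerns how Smad4 inactivation promotes malignancy and drug resistance in colon cancer. This is consistent with using the vector for stable expression or restoration of tagged Smad4 in cultured cells, although the record does not state the specific experiments.
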