>Addgene plasmid #37041 | pBabe-puro-Smad4-Flag | addgene partial sequence | sequence record 57066 | pBABE3 5'-ACCCTAACTGACACACATTCC-3'
TCCTACGATCCACCTCAGTCTAAAGGTTGTGGGTCTGCAATCGGCATGGTATGAAGTACTTCGTCTAGGA
GCTGGAGGGCCCGGTGTAAGTGAATTTCAATCCAGCAAGGTGTTTCTTTGATGCTCTGTCTTGGGTAATC
CGGTCCCCAGCCTTTCACAAAACTCATCCTGAGTATGCATAAGCGACGAAGGTCATCAACACCAATTCCA
GCAGCAGCTGACAGACTGATAGCTGGAGCTATTCCACCTACTGATCCTGGGCCAGGGATGTTTCCTGCCA
CGGCTGCTGCCTGGGCAGCTGCTGCAGCTTGTGCAGTAGCCGCCTGCTGCTGCATCTGTCGATGACACTG
ACGCAAATCAAAGACCTTTATATATGCACTTGGGTAGATCTTATGAACAGCATCTCCAGGTGCACGCCCA
GCTTCTCTGTCTAAGTAGTAACTCTGTACAAAGACCGCGTGGTCACTAAGGCACCTGACCCAAACATCAC
CTTCACCTTTACATTCCAACTGCACACCTTTGCCTATGTGCAACCTTGCTCTCTCAATGGCTTCTGTCCT
GTGGACATTGGAGAGTTGACCCAAACAAAAGCGATCTCCTCCAGAAGGGTCCACGTATCCATCAACAGTA
ACAATAGGGCAGCTTGAAGGAACCTTAAATGTCTCTCCTACCTGAACATCCATTTCAAAGTAAGCAATGG
AACACCAATACTCAGGAGCAGGATGATTGGAAATGGGAGGCTGGAATGCAAGCTCATTGTGAACAGGCCA
GTAATGTCCGGGATGGGGCGGCATAGGCGGGTGGTGCTGAAGATGGCCGTTTT
