>Addgene plasmid #37041 | pBabe-puro-Smad4-Flag | addgene partial sequence | sequence record 59716 | pBabe5 5'-CTTTATCCAGCCCTCAC-3'
GGTCAGCTTACCATGGACTACAAGGACGACGATGACAAGGACAATATGTCTATTACGAATACACCAACAA
GTAATGATGCCTGTCTGAGCATTGTGCATAGTTTGATGTGCCATAGACAAGGTGGAGAGAGTGAAACATT
TGCAAAAAGAGCAATTGAAAGTTTGGTAAAGAAGCTGAAGGAGAAAAAAGATGAATTGGATTCTTTAATA
ACAGCTATAACTACAAATGGAGCTCATCCTAGTAAATGTGTTACCATACAGAGAACATTGGATGGGAGGC
TTCAGGTGGCTGGTCGGAAAGGATTTCCTCATGTGATCTATGCCCGTCTCTGGAGGTGGCCTGATCTTCA
CAAAAATGAACTAAAACATGTTAAATATTGTCAGTATGCGTTTGACTTAAAATGTGATAGTGTCTGTGTG
AATCCATATCACTACGAACGAGTTGTATCACCTGGAATTGATCTCTCAGGATTAACACTGCAGAGTAATG
CTCCATCAAGTATGATGGTGAAGGATGAATATGTGCATGACTTTGAGGGACAGCCATCGTTGTCCACTGA
AGGACATTCAATTCAAACCATCCAGCATCCACCAAGTAATCGTGCATCGACAGAGACATACAGCACCCCA
GCTCTGTTAGCCCCATCTGAGTCTAATGCTACCAGCACTGCCAACTTTCCCAACATTCCTGTGGCTTCCA
CAAGTCAGCCTGCCAGTATACTGGGGGGCAGCCATAGTGAAGGACTGTTGCAGATAGCATCAGGGCCTCA
GCCAGGACAGCAGCA
